>Addgene plasmid #199966 | YP25 | addgene full sequence | sequence record 405052 | Addgene NGS Result
TTTTTTTTTTATAAAAGCCCGCGCCTAGCATGTGAGCTCAACGGCGGGGGCGGTGACTGAAATTTAATTT
CGGTTAAAATTTTTCGTTTCACTATTATAAAAGCGCGGTGGCTCCATTAAATTGCTCCTTCCTTTTTTGG
AAATTCATACACAACATTTTTAACTAACTAACTTAAAGAGGAGAAAGGTACCATGGTCAGTGTCATCAAA
GAAGAAATGAAGATCAAGTTGCACATGGAAGGTAACGTTAATGGTCATGCCTTTGTTATTGAAGGTGATG
GTAAAGGTAAACCATACGATGGTACTCAAACTTTGAACTTGACTGTCAAAGAAGGTGCTCCATTGCCATT
CTCTTACGATATTTTGACTAACGCCTTCCAATACGGTAATAGAGCTTTTACTAAGTACCCAGCCGATATC
CCAGATTACTTTAAGCAAACTTTTCCAGAAGGTTACTCCTGGGAAAGAACTATGTCTTACGAAGATAACG
CTATCTGCAACGTCAGATCCGAAATTTCTATGGAAGGTGATTGCTTCATCTACAAGATCAGATTCGATGG
TAAGAACTTTCCACCAAATGGTCCAGTCATGCAAAAAAAGACTTTGAAGTGGGAACCATCCACCGAAATG
ATGTATGTTAGAGATGGTTTCTTGATGGGTGATGTCAATATGGCTTTGTTGTTGGAAGGTGGTGGTCATC
ATAGATGTGATTTCAAGACTTCTTACAAGGCCAAGAAGGTTGTTCAATTGCCAGATGCTCATAAGATCGA
TCACAGAATCGAAATCTTGTCCCACGATAGAGATTACTCCAAGGTTAAGTTGTACGAAAACGCTGTTGCT
AGAAACTCTTTGTTGCCATCTCAAGCTTCTAAGTAACATGTAATTAGTTATGTCACGCTTACATTCACGC
CCTCCCCCCACATCCGCTCTAACCGAAAAGGAAGGAGTTAGACAACCTGAAGTCTAGGTCCCTATTTATT
TTTTTATAGTTATGTTAGTATTAAGAACGTTATTTATATTTCAAATTTTTCTTTTTTTTCTGTACAGACG
CGTGTACGCATGTAACATTATACTGAAAACCTTGCTTGAGAAGGTTTTGGGACGCTCGAAGGCTTTGTGG
AGGTCGACACGAGCGACTGAGTTCGGACGTCACGACCTGCCTGGATATCGTGCACCGCTCGTGCACTGAC
GTCATGATCGACGAGTCGCACAGAGGCCTCTGACACTGACTCGACCTGACTAGCGTCGAGCAGTGACGAC
CTGCCCGGGCACAGCAACTGTGCCACTCGTCTGATCCGTCGTCCCATCGGCTGAATCGATGCCTCGTCCC
CGCCGGGTCACCCGGCCAGCGACATGGAGGCCCAGAATACCCTCCTTGACAGTCTTGACGTGCGCAGCTC
AGGGGCATGATGTGACTGTCGCCCGTACATTTAGCCCATACATCCCCATGTATAATCATTTGCATCCATA
CATTTTGATGGCCGCACGGCGCGAAGCAAAAATTACGGCACCTCGCTGCAGACCTGCGAGCAGGGAAACG
CTCCCCTCACAGACGCGTTGAATTGTCCCCACGCCGCGCCCCTGTAGAGAAATATAAAAGGTTAGGATTT
GCCACTGAGGTTCTTCTTTCATATACTTCCTTTTAAAATCTTGCTAGGATACAGTTCTCACATCACATCC
GAACATAAACAACCATGGGTAAAAAGCCTGAACTCACCGCGACGTCTGTCGAGAAGTTTCTGATCGAAAA
GTTCGACAGCGTCTCCGACCTGATGCAGCTCTCGGAGGGCGAAGAATCTCGTGCTTTCAGCTTCGATGTA
GGAGGGCGTGGATATGTCCTGCGGGTAAATAGCTGCGCCGATGGTTTCTACAAAGATCGTTATGTTTATC
GGCACTTTGCATCGGCCGCGCTCCCGATTCCGGAAGTGCTTGACATTGGGGAGTTCAGCGAGAGCCTGAC
CTATTGCATCTCCCGCCGTGCACAGGGTGTCACGTTGCAAGACCTGCCTGAAACCGAACTGCCCGCTGTT
CTGCAGCCGGTCGCGGAGGCCATGGATGCGATCGCTGCGGCCGATCTTAGCCAGACGAGCGGGTTCGGCC
CATTCGGACCGCAAGGAATCGGTCAATACACTACATGGCGTGATTTCATATGCGCGATTGCTGATCCCCA
TGTGTATCACTGGCAAACTGTGATGGACGACACCGTCAGTGCGTCCGTCGCGCAGGCTCTCGATGAGCTG
ATGCTTTGGGCCGAGGACTGCCCCGAAGTCCGGCACCTCGTGCACGCGGATTTCGGCTCCAACAATGTCC
TGACGGACAATGGCCGCATAACAGCGGTCATTGACTGGAGCGAGGCGATGTTCGGGGATTCCCAATACGA
GGTCGCCAACATCTTCTTCTGGAGGCCGTGGTTGGCTTGTATGGAGCAACAGACGCGCTACTTCGAGCGG
AGGCATCCGGAGCTTGCAGGATCGCCGCGGCTCCGGGCGTATATGCTCCGCATTGGTCTTGACCAACTCT
ATCAGAGCTTGGTTGACGGCAATTTCGATGATGCAGCTTGGGCGCAGGGTCGATGCGACGCAATCGTCCG
ATCCGGAGCCGGGACTGTCGGGCGTACACAAATCGCCCGCAGAAGCGCGGCCGTCTGGACCGATGGCTGT
GTAGAAGTACTCGCCGATAGTGGAAACCGACGCCCCAGCACTCGTCCGAGGGCAAAGGAATAATCAGTAC
TGACAATAAAAAGATTCTTGTTTTCAAGAACTTGTCATTTGTATAGTTTTTTTATATTGTAGTTGTTCTA
TTTTAATCAAATGTTAGCGTGATTTATATTTTTTTTCGCCTCGACATCATCTGCCCAGATGCGAAGTTAA
GTGCGCAGAAAGTAATATCATGCGTCAATCGTATGTGAATGCTGGTCGCTATACTGCTATCGATGTGGCA
GTGCGTCCAGCTCAGTCAGACTCAGTCCTGGTGTCGTCAGCCTGTGAGCAAAAGGCCAGCAAAAGGCCAG
GAACCGTAAAAAGGCCGCGTTGCTGGCGTTTTTCCATAGGCTCCGCCCCCCTGACGAGCATCACAAAAAT
CGACGCTCAAGTCAGAGGTGGCGAAACCCGACAGGACTATAAAGATACCAGGCGTTTCCCCCTGGAAGCT
CCCTCGTGCGCTCTCCTGTTCCGACCCTGCCGCTTACCGGATACCTGTCCGCCTTTCTCCCTTCGGGAAG
CGTGGCGCTTTCTCATAGCTCACGCTGTAGGTATCTCAGTTCGGTGTAGGTCGTTCGCTCCAAGCTGGGC
TGTGTGCACGAACCCCCCGTTCAGCCCGACCGCTGCGCCTTATCCGGTAACTATCGTCTTGAGTCCAACC
CGGTAAGACACGACTTATCGCCACTGGCAGCAGCCACTGGTAACAGGATTAGCAGAGCGAGGTATGTAGG
CGGTGCTACAGAGTTCTTGAAGTGGTGGCCTAACTACGGCTACACTAGAAGAACAGTATTTGGTATCTGC
GCTCTGCTGAAGCCAGTTACCTTCGGAAAAAGAGTTGGTAGCTCTTGATCCGGCAAACAAACCACCGCTG
GTAGCGGTGGTTTTTTTGTTTGCAAGCAGCAGATTACGCGCAGAAAAAAAGGATCTCAAGAAGATCCTTT
GATCTTTTCTACGGGGTCTGACGCTCAGTGGAACGAAAACTCACGTTAAGGGATTTTGGTCATGAGATTA
TCAAAAAGGATCTTCACCTAGATCCTTTTAAATTAAAAATGAAGTTTTAAATCAATCTAAAGTATATATG
AGTAAACTTGGTCTGACAGTTACCAATGCTTAATCAGTGAGGCACCTATCTCAGCGATCTGTCTATTTCG
TTCATCCATAGTTGCCTGACTCCCCGTCGTGTAGATAACTACGATACGGGAGGGCTTACCATCTGGCCCC
AGTGCTGCAATGATACCGCGAGACCCACGCTCACCGGCTCCAGATTTATCAGCAATAAACCAGCCAGCCG
GAAGGGCCGAGCGCAGAAGTGGTCCTGCAACTTTATCCGCCTCCATCCAGTCTATTAATTGTTGCCGGGA
AGCTAGAGTAAGTAGTTCGCCAGTTAATAGTTTGCGCAACGTTGTTGCCATTGCTACAGGCATCGTGGTG
TCACGCTCGTCGTTTGGTATGGCTTCATTCAGCTCCGGTTCCCAACGATCAAGGCGAGTTACATGATCCC
CCATGTTGTGCAAAAAAGCGGTTAGCTCCTTCGGTCCTCCGATCGTTGTCAGAAGTAAGTTGGCCGCAGT
GTTATCACTCATGGTTATGGCAGCACTGCATAATTCTCTTACTGTCATGCCATCCGTAAGATGCTTTTCT
GTGACTGGTGAGTACTCAACCAAGTCATTCTGAGAATAGTGTATGCGGCGACCGAGTTGCTCTTGCCCGG
CGTCAATACGGGATAATACCGCGCCACATAGCAGAACTTTAAAAGTGCTCATCATTGGAAAACGTTCTTC
GGGGCGAAAACTCTCAAGGATCTTACCGCTGTTGAGATCCAGTTCGATGTAACCCACTCGTGCACCCAAC
TGATCTTCAGCATCTTTTACTTTCACCAGCGTTTCTGGGTGAGCAAAAACAGGAAGGCAAAATGCCGCAA
AAAAGGGAATAAGGGCGACACGGAAATGTTGAATACTCATACTCTTCCTTTTTCAATATTATTGAAGCAT
TTATCAGGGTTATTGTCTCATGAGCGGATACATATTTGAATGTATTTAGAAAAATAAACAAATAGGGGTT
CCGCGCACATTTCCCCGAAAAGTGCCACCTGATGCGGTGTGAAATACCGCACAGATGCGTAAGGAGAAAA
TACCGCATCAGGGTCAGTCACAGTGGAGCCTAGCACTCACTCAGCGTGACGGCTCAGAGCAGAATTCACG
AGCCAGAAATAGTAACTTTTGCCTAAATCACAAATTGCAAAATTTAATTGCTTGCAAAAGGTCACATGCT
TATAATCAACTTTTTTAAAAATTTAAAATACTTTTTTATTTTTTATTTTTAAACATAAATGAAATAATTT
ATTTATTGTTTATGATTACCGAAACATAAAACCTGCTCAAGAAAAAGAAACTGTTTTGTCCTTGGAAAAA
AAGCACTACCTAGGAGCGGCCAAAATGCCGGCTTACATTTTATGTTAGCTGGTGGACTGACGCCAGAAAA
TGTTGGTGATGCGCTTAGATTAAATGGCGTTATTGGTGTTGATGTAAGCGGAGGTGTGGAGACAAATGGT
GTAAAAGACTCTAACAAAATAGCAAATTTCGTCAAAAATGCTAAGAAATAGGTTATTACTGAGTAGTATT
TATTTAAGTATTGTTTGTGCACTTGCCTGCAAGCCTTTTGAAAAGCAAGCATAAAAGATCTAAACATAAA
ATCTGTAAAATAACAAGATGTAAAGATAATGCTAAATCATTTGGCTTTTTGATTGATTGTACAGGAAAAT
ATACATCGCAGGGGGTTGACTTTTACCATTTCACCGCAATGGAATTAAACTTGTTGAAGAGAATGTTCAC
AGGCGCATACGCTACAATGACCCGATTCTTGCTAGCCGAATTCCAGTCAGGCTGCTAGCACCAGAGCTAC
GTGACCGCAGGACTAGCTCCAGCTGAGCGACACGCGAACAGGTGTAGAGTCAGTCGTGCTGCAAGGTCGC
ACTAATACGACTCACTATAGGG
Features (pLannotate 1.2.2; 11 found; start..end, strand, type, name):
    199..867     +  CDS            mUkG: mUkG is a basic (constitutively fluorescent) green fluorescent protein published in 2008, derived from Sarcophyton sp.. It has moderate acid sensitivity.
    922..1111    +  terminator     CYC1 terminator: S. cerevisiae CYC1; transcription terminator for CYC1
   1351..2926    +  gene           hphMX6: yeast selectable marker conferring hygromycin resistance
   2729..2926    +  terminator     TEF terminator: Ashbya gossypii TEF terminator
   3041..3629    -  rep_origin     ori: high-copy-number ColE1/pMB1/pBR322/pUC origin of replication
   3800..4660    -  CDS            AmpR: β-lactamase; bla; confers resistance to ampicillin, carbenicillin, and related antibiotics
   4661..4765    -  promoter       AmpR promoter: bla
   4792..4842    +  misc_feature   bom (fragment): basis of mobility region from pBR322
   4971..5140    -  misc_feature   CEN4 (fragment): S. cerevisiae CEN4 centromere
   5141..5567    +  rep_origin     ARS1 (fragment): S. cerevisiae autonomously replicating sequence ARS1
   5673..5691    +  promoter       T7 promoter: promoter for bacteriophage T7 RNA polymerase
