[The description below was written by a language model from this plasmid's Addgene catalogue record and pLannotate feature annotations shown in this document.]
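Description:
YP25 is a yeast/E. coli shuttle vector built on the pRCVS6H backbone and designed to express a green fluorescent reporter from a synthetic yeast promoter designated promoter 25. The sequenced plasmid is about 5.7 kb. In bacteria it is maintained through a ColE1/pMB1-type origin and selected with ampicillin via the β-lactamase gene and its native promoter. The automated annotation describes this origin as high copy, whereas the catalogue entry lists the plasmid as low copy, so the two sources differ on this point. In Saccharomyces cerevisiae the plasmid carries fragments of the CEN4 centromere and the ARS1 autonomously replicating sequence, an arrangement that normally gives stable, low-copy episomal maintenance. Selection in yeast relies on the hphMX6 cassette, which confers hygromycin resistance and ends in the Ashbya gossypii TEF terminator.

The payload is a single reporter cassette. The catalogue calls the insert GFP of synthetic origin, while the feature annotation matches the open reading frame to mUkG, a constitutively fluorescent green protein derived from the soft coral Sarcophyton, so the reporter may not be an Aequorea-type GFP. The coding sequence is followed by the S. cerevisiae CYC1 transcription terminator. The synthetic promoter itself is not annotated in the feature table; it presumably occupies the short unannotated region just upstream of the reporter, next to a T7 promoter that lies at the end of the linearised map. The insert was assembled by Gibson cloning. With fluorescence reporting promoter strength, the construct appears to be one member of a series of synthetic regulatory elements characterised for gene expression across different host organisms.
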