Addgene plasmid #199966: YP25
Purpose: Yeast/E coli shuttle vector expressing GFP from synthetic yeast promoter 25
Depositing lab: Farren Isaacs. Depositing organization: Yale University. Publication: Cross-kingdom expression of synthetic genetic elements promotes discovery of metabolites in the human microbiome. Patel JR, Oh J, Wang S, Crawford JM, Isaacs FJ. Cell. 2022 Apr 28;185(9):1487-1505.e14. doi: 10.1016/j.cell.2022.03.008. Epub 2022 Apr 1. PubMed 35366417.
Backbone
  Vector backbone: pRCVS6H
  Vector type: Yeast Expression
  Selectable markers: Hygromycin
Growth in bacteria
  Bacterial resistance: Ampicillin, 100 μg/mL
  Growth temperature: 37°C
  Growth strain: BL21
  Copy number: Low Copy
Gene/Insert
  Gene/Insert name: GFP
  Species: Synthetic
  Cloning method: Gibson Cloning
Terms and licenses: Academic/Nonprofit Terms; Industry Terms: Not Available to Industry
How to cite: YP25 was a gift from Farren Isaacs (Addgene plasmid # 199966 ; http://n2t.net/addgene:199966 ; RRID:Addgene_199966)
