>Addgene plasmid #199966 | YP25 | depositor partial sequence | sequence record 387784 | Promoter Sequence
TTTTTTTTTTATAAAAGCCCGCGCCTAGCATGTGAGCTCAACGGCGGGGGCGGTGACTGAAATTTAATTT
CGGTTAAAATTTTTCGTTTCACTATTATAAAAGCGCGGTGGCTCCATTAAATTGCTCCTTCCTTTTTTGG
AAATTCATACACAACATTTTTAACTAACTAA
